Addgene plasmid #47131: TAL3412
Depositing lab: Keith Joung. Publication: Targeted gene disruption in somatic zebrafish cells using engineered TALENs. Sander JD, Cade L, Khayter C, Reyon D, Peterson RT, Joung JK, Yeh JR. Nat Biotechnol. 2011 Aug 5;29(8):697-8. doi: 10.1038/nbt.1934. PubMed 21822241.
Backbone
  Vector backbone: JDS70
  Backbone manufacturer: Addgene plasmid #32285
  Backbone size w/o insert (bp): 6447
  Vector type: Mammalian Expression ; T7
Growth in bacteria
  Bacterial resistance: Ampicillin, 100 μg/mL
  Growth temperature: 37°C
  Growth strain: XL1 Blue
  Copy number: High Copy
Gene/Insert
  Gene/Insert name: ZebrafishCommunity-Cyp19a1-left (alt name: Cyp19a1)
  Species: D. rerio (zebrafish)
  Insert size (bp): 1430
  Promoter: CMV
  Tag / fusion protein: 3X Flag (N terminal on backbone); WT FOKI (C terminal on backbone)
  Cloning method: Restriction Enzyme; 5′ cloning site BsmBI (destroyed during cloning); 3′ cloning site BsmBI (destroyed during cloning)
  Sequencing primers: 5′ CMV-F; 3′ BGH-rev
Terms and licenses: Academic/Nonprofit Terms; Industry Terms: Not Available to Industry
Depositor comments: Target binding site: TGCTCCAGCCCTGTGGAA It is strongly recommended that users perform a diagnostic digest to verify this plasmid prior to use. For example, a double digest of the plasmid with BamHI and KpnI should result in two bands at 2.3kb and 5.8kb.
How to cite: TAL3412 was a gift from Keith Joung (Addgene plasmid # 47131 ; http://n2t.net/addgene:47131 ; RRID:Addgene_47131)
