[The description below was written by a language model from this plasmid's Addgene catalogue record.]
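Description:
TAL3412 is a TALEN expression plasmid encoding the left-hand monomer of a nuclease pair directed against the zebrafish (D. rerio) cyp19a1 gene. It is built on the JDS70 backbone, a roughly 6.4 kb TALEN acceptor vector classed as a mammalian expression vector that also carries a T7 promoter. It is maintained in E. coli as a high-copy plasmid under ampicillin selection. The record does not name the replication origin, and no feature table is provided.

The insert of about 1.4 kb is an engineered array of TAL effector repeats that specifies recognition of the left half-site in cyp19a1. It was cloned between two BsmBI sites that were destroyed in the process, a typical outcome of type IIS assembly, which places the repeats seamlessly in frame with the flanking backbone coding sequence. The backbone contributes an N-terminal 3X FLAG tag for detection and a C-terminal wild-type FokI cleavage domain, so the complete open reading frame encodes a tagged TAL DNA-binding domain fused to the nuclease. Transcription in cells is driven by the CMV promoter. The T7 designation suggests that the coding sequence can also be transcribed in vitro to produce mRNA, which is the usual route for delivery into zebrafish embryos.

Because FokI cuts only as a dimer, this construct is meant to be used with a matching right-hand TALEN that binds the opposite strand across a spacer. The resulting double-strand break at cyp19a1 is repaired imprecisely, giving targeted gene disruption. The associated work concerns TALEN-mediated gene disruption in somatic zebrafish cells, and the depositor advises confirming the plasmid by diagnostic restriction digest before use.
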