>Addgene plasmid #47131 | TAL3412 | depositor partial sequence | sequence record 67218 | Insert sequence
ATGGACTACAAAGACCATGACGGTGATTATAAAGATCATGACATCGATTACAAGGATGACGATGACAAGA
TGGCCCCCAAGAAGAAGAGGAAGGTGGGCATTCACCGCGGGGTACCTATGGTGGACTTGAGGACACTCGG
TTATTCGCAACAGCAACAGGAGAAAATCAAGCCTAAGGTCAGGAGCACCGTCGCGCAACACCACGAGGCG
CTTGTGGGGCATGGCTTCACTCATGCGCATATTGTCGCGCTTTCACAGCACCCTGCGGCGCTTGGGACGG
TGGCTGTCAAATACCAAGATATGATTGCGGCCCTGCCCGAAGCCACGCACGAGGCAATTGTAGGGGTCGG
TAAACAGTGGTCGGGAGCGCGAGCACTTGAGGCGCTGCTGACTGTGGCGGGTGAGCTTAGGGGGCCTCCG
CTCCAGCTCGACACCGGGCAGCTGCTGAAGATCGCGAAGAGAGGGGGAGTAACAGCGGTAGAGGCAGTGC
ACGCCTGGCGCAATGCGCTCACCGGGGCCCCCTTGAACCTGACCCCAGACCAGGTAGTCGCAATCGCGAA
CAATAATGGGGGAAAGCAAGCCCTGGAAACCGTGCAAAGGTTGTTGCCGGTCCTTTGTCAAGACCACGGC
CTTACACCGGAGCAAGTCGTGGCCATTGCATCCCACGACGGTGGCAAACAGGCTCTTGAGACGGTTCAGA
GACTTCTCCCAGTTCTCTGTCAAGCCCACGGGCTGACTCCCGATCAAGTTGTAGCGATTGCGTCCAACGG
TGGAGGGAAACAAGCATTGGAGACTGTCCAACGGCTCCTTCCCGTGTTGTGTCAAGCCCACGGTTTGACG
CCTGCACAAGTGGTCGCCATCGCCAGCCATGATGGCGGTAAGCAGGCGCTGGAAACAGTACAGCGCCTGC
TGCCTGTACTGTGCCAGGATCATGGACTGACCCCAGACCAGGTAGTCGCAATCGCGTCACATGACGGGGG
AAAGCAAGCCCTGGAAACCGTGCAAAGGTTGTTGCCGGTCCTTTGTCAAGACCACGGCCTTACACCGGAG
CAAGTCGTGGCCATTGCAAGCAACATCGGTGGCAAACAGGCTCTTGAGACGGTTCAGAGACTTCTCCCAG
TTCTCTGTCAAGCCCACGGGCTGACTCCCGATCAAGTTGTAGCGATTGCGAATAACAATGGAGGGAAACA
AGCATTGGAGACTGTCCAACGGCTCCTTCCCGTGTTGTGTCAAGCCCACGGTTTGACGCCTGCACAAGTG
GTCGCCATCGCCAGCCATGATGGCGGTAAGCAGGCGCTGGAAACAGTACAGCGCCTGCTGCCTGTACTGT
GCCAGGATCATGGACTGACCCCAGACCAGGTAGTCGCAATCGCGTCACATGACGGGGGAAAGCAAGCCCT
GGAAACCGTGCAAAGGTTGTTGCCGGTCCTTTGTCAAGACCACGGCCTTACACCGGAGCAAGTCGTGGCC
ATTGCATCCCACGACGGTGGCAAACAGGCTCTTGAGACGGTTCAGAGACTTCTCCCAGTTCTCTGTCAAG
CCCACGGGCTGACTCCCGATCAAGTTGTAGCGATTGCGTCCAACGGTGGAGGGAAACAAGCATTGGAGAC
TGTCCAACGGCTCCTTCCCGTGTTGTGTCAAGCCCACGGTTTGACGCCTGCACAAGTGGTCGCCATCGCC
AACAACAACGGCGGTAAGCAGGCGCTGGAAACAGTACAGCGCCTGCTGCCTGTACTGTGCCAGGATCATG
GACTGACCCCAGACCAGGTAGTCGCAATCGCGTCAAACGGAGGGGGAAAGCAAGCCCTGGAAACCGTGCA
AAGGTTGTTGCCGGTCCTTTGTCAAGACCACGGCCTTACACCGGAGCAAGTCGTGGCCATTGCAAATAAT
AACGGTGGCAAACAGGCTCTTGAGACGGTTCAGAGACTTCTCCCAGTTCTCTGTCAAGCCCACGGGCTGA
CTCCCGATCAAGTTGTAGCGATTGCGAATAACAATGGAGGGAAACAAGCATTGGAGACTGTCCAACGGCT
CCTTCCCGTGTTGTGTCAAGCCCACGGTTTGACGCCTGCACAAGTGGTCGCCATCGCCTCCAATATTGGC
GGTAAGCAGGCGCTGGAAACAGTACAGCGCCTGCTGCCTGTACTGTGCCAGGATCATGGACTGACACCCG
AACAGGTGGTCGCCATTGCTTCTAACATCGGAGGACGGCCAGCCTTGGAG
