>Addgene plasmid #47131 | TAL3412 | addgene partial sequence | sequence record 68639 | JDS-TALEN-F 5'-TAGGGGTCGGTAAACAGTGG-3'
ACTGTGGCGGGTGAGCTTAGGGGGCCTCCGCTCCAGCTCGACACCGGGCAGCTGCTGAAGATCGCGAAGA
GAGGGGGAGTAACAGCGGTAGAGGCAGTGCACGCCTGGCGCAATGCGCTCACCGGGGCCCCCTTGAACCT
GACCCCAGACCAGGTAGTCGCAATCGCGAACAATAATGGGGGAAAGCAAGCCCTGGAAACCGTGCAAAGG
TTGTTGCCGGTCCTTTGTCAAGACCACGGCCTTACACCGGAGCAAGTCGTGGCCATTGCATCCCACGACG
GTGGCAAACAGGCTCTTGAGACGGTTCAGAGACTTCTCCCAGTTCTCTGTCAAGCCCACGGGCTGACTCC
CGATCAAGTTGTAGCGATTGCGTCCAACGGTGGAGGGAAACAAGCATTGGAGACTGTCCAACGGCTCCTT
CCCGTGTTGTGTCAAGCCCACGGTTTGACGCCTGCACAAGTGGTCGCCATCGCCAGCCATGATGGCGGTA
AGCAGGCGCTGGAAACAGTACAGCGCCTGCTGCCTGTACTGTGCCAGGATCATGGACTGACCCCAGACCA
GGTAGTCGCAATCGCGTCACATGACGGGGGAAAGCAAGCCCTGGAAACCGTGCAAAGGTTGTTGCCGGTC
CTTTGTCAAGACCACGGCCTTACACCGGAGCAAGTCGTGGCCATTGCAAGCAACATCGGTGGCAAACAGG
CTCTTGAGACGGTTCAGAGACTTCTCCCAGTTCTCTGTCAAGCCCACGGGCTGACTCCCGATCAAGTTGT
AGCGATTGCGAATAACAATGGAGGGAAACAAGCATTGGAGACTGTCCAACGGCTCCTTCCCGTGTTGTGT
CAAGCCCACGGTTTGACGCCTGCACAAGTGGTCGCCATCGCCAGCCATGATGGCGGTAAGCAGGCGCTGG
AAACAGTACAGCGCCTGCTGCCTGTACTGTGCCAGGATCATGGACTGACC
